Addgene plasmid #172064: pBS-KS-attB1-2-PT-SA-SD-0-mTagBFP2(11x7)
Purpose: Protein trap plasmid for inserting mTagBFP2(11x7) into a phase 0 coding intron
Depositing lab: Daichi Kamiyama. Depositing organization: University of Georgia. Publication: Cell-type-specific, multicolor labeling of endogenous proteins with split fluorescent protein tags in Drosophila. Kamiyama R, Banzai K, Liu P, Marar A, Tamura R, Jiang F, Fitch MA, Xie J, Kamiyama D. Proc Natl Acad Sci U S A. 2021 Jun 8;118(23). pii: 2024690118. doi: 10.1073/pnas.2024690118. PubMed 34074768.
Backbone
  Vector backbone: pBS-KS-attB1-2-PT-SA-SD-0
  Backbone size w/o insert (bp): 3394
  Total vector size (bp): 4060
  Vector type: Insect Expression
Growth in bacteria
  Bacterial resistance: Ampicillin, 100 μg/mL
  Growth temperature: 37°C
  Growth strain: DH5alpha
  Copy number: High Copy
Gene/Insert
  Gene/Insert name: mTagBFP2(11x7)
  Species: D. melanogaster (fly)
  Insert size (bp): 657
  Cloning method: Ligation Independent Cloning
  Sequencing primers: 5′ GTAAAACGACGGCCAG; 3′ GGAAACAGCTATGACCATG
Terms and licenses: Academic/Nonprofit Terms; Industry Terms
How to cite: pBS-KS-attB1-2-PT-SA-SD-0-mTagBFP2(11x7) was a gift from Daichi Kamiyama (Addgene plasmid # 172064 ; http://n2t.net/addgene:172064 ; RRID:Addgene_172064)
