[The description below was written by a language model from this plasmid's Addgene catalogue record and pLannotate feature annotations shown in this document.]
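Description:
pBS-KS-attB1-2-PT-SA-SD-0-mTagBFP2(11x7) is a 4,060 bp protein-trap donor plasmid for Drosophila melanogaster, built on a pBluescript KS-type backbone. It is maintained in E. coli at high copy through a ColE1/pUC origin and selected with ampicillin via the β-lactamase gene and its native promoter. The backbone also retains the f1 phage origin, fragments of lacZα and lacI, the lac promoter/operator region, and flanking T7 and T3 promoters. None of these is relevant to the construct's function in the fly.

The working part lies between two φC31 integrase attB sites in inverted orientation. This arrangement allows recombinase-mediated cassette exchange with a genomic landing site flanked by matching attP sites, as found in transposon insertions within coding introns, although the record does not name the target insertions. As the name indicates, the cassette is a protein trap (PT) with a splice acceptor (SA) and splice donor (SD) in reading phase 0, so once placed in a phase 0 coding intron it is spliced into the host mRNA as an artificial in-frame exon. The splice sites are not annotated in the feature table.

The 657 bp insert encodes seven tandem copies of the eleventh β-strand of mTagBFP2. The automated annotation picks up this region only as short partial matches to Maroon0.1, an Entacmaea quadricolor-derived protein, and to GFP11x7, which most likely reflect sequence similarity rather than separate features. The tag should fluoresce only when complemented by the corresponding mTagBFP2(1-10) fragment, so restricting expression of that fragment gives cell-type-specific blue labeling of endogenous proteins. This fits the multicolor split-fluorescent-protein approach named in the associated publication.
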