Features (pLannotate 1.2.2; 15 found; start..end, strand, type, name):
    254..842     -  rep_origin     ori: high-copy-number ColE1/pMB1/pBR322/pUC origin of replication
   1013..1873    -  CDS            AmpR: β-lactamase; bla; confers resistance to ampicillin, carbenicillin, and related antibiotics
   1874..1978    -  promoter       AmpR promoter: bla
   2031..2459    -  rep_origin     f1 ori (sequence partly withheld): f1 bacteriophage origin of replication; arrow indicates direction of (+) strand synthesis
   2464..2619    -  CDS            lacZα (fragment): LacZα fragment of β-galactosidase; lacZ fragment
   2627..2645    +  promoter       T7 promoter: promoter for bacteriophage T7 RNA polymerase
   2681..2750    +  protein_bind   attB: attB site for the φC31 integrase (Groth et al., 2000) phage φC31 integrase
   2920..3000    +  CDS            Maroon0.1 (fragment): Maroon0.1 is a basic (constitutively fluorescent) far red fluorescent protein published in 2016, derived from Entacmaea quadricolor.
   3382..3398    +  CDS            GFP11x7 (fragment): seven tandem copies of the 11th β-strand of superfolder GFP each GFP11 associates with GFP(1-10), consisting of the first 10 β-strands, to reconstitute fluorescent GFP (Kamiyama et al., 2016)
   3764..3833    -  protein_bind   attB: attB site for the φC31 integrase (Groth et al., 2000) phage φC31 integrase
   3873..3891    -  promoter       T3 promoter: promoter for bacteriophage T3 RNA polymerase
   3936..3952    -  protein_bind   lac operator: The lac repressor binds to the lac operator to inhibit transcription in E. coli. This inhibition can be relieved by adding lactose or isopropyl-β-D-thiogalactopyranoside (IPTG). lac repressor encoded by lacI
   3960..3990    -  promoter       lac promoter: promoter for the E. coli lac operon
   4005..4026    -  protein_bind   CAP binding site: CAP binding activates transcription in the presence of cAMP. E. coli catabolite activator protein
   4039..71      -  CDS            lacI (fragment) (across the origin): lac repressor; lacI; The lac repressor binds to the lac operator to inhibit transcription in E. coli. This inhibition can be relieved by adding lactose or isopropyl-β-D-thiogalactopyranoside (IPTG).
>Addgene plasmid #172064 | pBS-KS-attB1-2-PT-SA-SD-0-mTagBFP2(11x7) | addgene full sequence | sequence record 337885 | Addgene NGS Result
GAAACCTGTCGTGCCAGCTGCATTAATGAATCGGCCAACGCGCGGGGAGAGGCGGTTTGCGTATTGGGCG
CTCTTCCGCTTCCTCGCTCACTGACTCGCTGCGCTCGGTCGTTCGGCTGCGGCGAGCGGTATCAGCTCAC
TCAAAGGCGGTAATACGGTTATCCACAGAATCAGGGGATAACGCAGGAAAGAACATGTGAGCAAAAGGCC
AGCAAAAGGCCAGGAACCGTAAAAAGGCCGCGTTGCTGGCGTTTTTCCATAGGCTCCGCCCCCCTGACGA
GCATCACAAAAATCGACGCTCAAGTCAGAGGTGGCGAAACCCGACAGGACTATAAAGATACCAGGCGTTT
CCCCCTGGAAGCTCCCTCGTGCGCTCTCCTGTTCCGACCCTGCCGCTTACCGGATACCTGTCCGCCTTTC
TCCCTTCGGGAAGCGTGGCGCTTTCTCATAGCTCACGCTGTAGGTATCTCAGTTCGGTGTAGGTCGTTCG
CTCCAAGCTGGGCTGTGTGCACGAACCCCCCGTTCAGCCCGACCGCTGCGCCTTATCCGGTAACTATCGT
CTTGAGTCCAACCCGGTAAGACACGACTTATCGCCACTGGCAGCAGCCACTGGTAACAGGATTAGCAGAG
CGAGGTATGTAGGCGGTGCTACAGAGTTCTTGAAGTGGTGGCCTAACTACGGCTACACTAGAAGAACAGT
ATTTGGTATCTGCGCTCTGCTGAAGCCAGTTACCTTCGGAAAAAGAGTTGGTAGCTCTTGATCCGGCAAA
CAAACCACCGCTGGTAGCGGTGGTTTTTTTGTTTGCAAGCAGCAGATTACGCGCAGAAAAAAAGGATCTC
AAGAAGATCCTTTGATCTTTTCTACGGGGTCTGACGCTCAGTGGAACGAAAACTCACGTTAAGGGATTTT
GGTCATGAGATTATCAAAAAGGATCTTCACCTAGATCCTTTTAAATTAAAAATGAAGTTTTAAATCAATC
TAAAGTATATATGAGTAAACTTGGTCTGACAGTTACCAATGCTTAATCAGTGAGGCACCTATCTCAGCGA
TCTGTCTATTTCGTTCATCCATAGTTGCCTGACTCCCCGTCGTGTAGATAACTACGATACGGGAGGGCTT
ACCATCTGGCCCCAGTGCTGCAATGATACCGCGAGACCCACGCTCACCGGCTCCAGATTTATCAGCAATA
AACCAGCCAGCCGGAAGGGCCGAGCGCAGAAGTGGTCCTGCAACTTTATCCGCCTCCATCCAGTCTATTA
ATTGTTGCCGGGAAGCTAGAGTAAGTAGTTCGCCAGTTAATAGTTTGCGCAACGTTGTTGCCATTGCTAC
AGGCATCGTGGTGTCACGCTCGTCGTTTGGTATGGCTTCATTCAGCTCCGGTTCCCAACGATCAAGGCGA
GTTACATGATCCCCCATGTTGTGCAAAAAAGCGGTTAGCTCCTTCGGTCCTCCGATCGTTGTCAGAAGTA
AGTTGGCCGCAGTGTTATCACTCATGGTTATGGCAGCACTGCATAATTCTCTTACTGTCATGCCATCCGT
AAGATGCTTTTCTGTGACTGGTGAGTACTCAACCAAGTCATTCTGAGAATAGTGTATGCGGCGACCGAGT
TGCTCTTGCCCGGCGTCAATACGGGATAATACCGCGCCACATAGCAGAACTTTAAAAGTGCTCATCATTG
GAAAACGTTCTTCGGGGCGAAAACTCTCAAGGATCTTACCGCTGTTGAGATCCAGTTCGATGTAACCCAC
TCGTGCACCCAACTGATCTTCAGCATCTTTTACTTTCACCAGCGTTTCTGGGTGAGCAAAAACAGGAAGG
CAAAATGCCGCAAAAAAGGGAATAAGGGCGACACGGAAATGTTGAATACTCATACTCTTCCTTTTTCAAT
ATTATTGAAGCATTTATCAGGGTTATTGTCTCATGAGCGGATACATATTTGAATGTATTTAGAAAAATAA
ACAAATAGGGGTTCCGCGCACATTTCCCCGAAAAGTGCCACCTAAATTGTAAGCGTTAATATTTTGTTAA
AATTCGCGTTAAATTTTTGTTAAATCAGCTCATTTTTTAACCAATAGGCCGAAATCGGCAAAATCCCTTA
TAAATCAAAAGAATAGACCGAGATAGGGT
[37 nt withheld, positions 2130-2166]
AAAGAACGTGGACTCCAACGTCAAAGG
[49 nt withheld, positions 2194-2242]
T
[91 nt withheld, positions 2244-2334]
G
[124 nt withheld, positions 2336-2459]
CCCATTCGCCATTCAGGCTGCGCAACTGTTGGGAAGGGCGATCGGTGCGGGCCTCTTCGCTATTACGCCA
GCTGGCGAAAGGGGGATGTGCTGCAAGGCGATTAAGTTGGGTAACGCCAGGGTTTTCCCAGTCACGACGT
TGTAAAACGACGGCCAGTGAGCGCGCGTAATACGACTCACTATAGGGCGAATTGGAGCTCGCTAGCGATG
TAGGTCACGGTCTCGAAGCCGCGGTGCGGGTGCCAGGGCGTGCCCTTGGGCTCCCCGGGCGCGTACTCCA
CCTCACCCATCTGGTCCATCATGATGGTCGACTCTAGAAGTCGATCCAACATGGCGACTTGTCCCATCCC
CGGCATGTTTAAATATACTAATTATTCTTGAACTAATTTTAATCAACCGATTTATCTCTCTTCCGCAGGT
GGGAGGTTCCGGTGGAAGCGGAGGTAGCGGCGGATCCTCTGAGACCTACGTCGAGCAGCACGAGGTGGCA
GTGGCCAGATACTGCGACCTCCCTAGCAAACTGGGGCACAAGCTTAATGGTGGCTCTGGAGGTTCCGAAA
CTTATGTTGAACAACATGAAGTTGCTGTTGCTAGGTATTGTGATCTACCCAGTAAGCTAGGTCATAAACT
AAACGGCGGTAGTGGAGGATCAGAGACATATGTAGAACAGCATGAGGTCGCCGTCGCCCGTTACTGTGAC
TTACCATCTAAATTAGGCCATAAGTTAAATGGAGGGTCCGGAGGCTCGGAAACGTACGTGGAGCAACACG
AGGTAGCGGTAGCGCGCTATTGCGATTTGCCGTCCAAGTTGGGACACAAATTGAACGGTGGGTCGGGCGG
AAGTGAGACGTATGTCGAACAGCACGAAGTGGCGGTGGCGCGATACTGCGACCTTCCTTCAAAGCTTGGC
CACAAGCTGAACGGCGGATCAGGTGGCAGCGAAACATACGTTGAGCAGCATGAAGTAGCCGTTGCCCGGT
ATTGTGACCTGCCCTCGAAACTCGGTCATAAGCTCAATGGCGGTAGCGGCGGTTCTGAAACCTATGTGGA
ACAACATGAGGTTGCAGTCGCTCGTTATTGCGATCTCCCAAGCAAGCTAGGACATAAATTAAACGGCGGA
TCCGGAGGTAGCGGTGGAAGCGGAGGTTCCGGCGAGGTAAGTTATTGAACAATGGCATCAAATGCCTTCA
TCATCACTACCCTTTAGCCCTTAAGACCCCACAATGACCTTACCCACTCAGAGAAAAAAGTAAATATGAA
AGCCCATTTGAACTTCTAAGCTTGTCGACCATCATGATGGACCAGATGGGTGAGGTGGAGTACGCGCCCG
GGGAGCCCAAGGGCACGCCCTGGCACCCGCACCGCGGCTTCGAGACCGTGACCTACATCATGCATGGTAC
CCAGCTTTTGTTCCCTTTAGTGAGGGTTAATTGCGCGCTTGGCGTAATCATGGTCATAGCTGTTTCCTGT
GTGAAATTGTTATCCGCTCACAATTCCACACAACATACGAGCCGGGAGCATAAAGTGTAAAGCCTGGGGT
GCCTAATGAGTGAGCTAACTCACATTAATTGCGTTGCGCTCACTGCCCGCTTTCCAGTCGG
